Addgene plasmid #145677: pGBW-m4046732
Purpose: Bacterial Expression plasmid for SARS-CoV-2 ORF7a protein
Depositing lab: Ginkgo Bioworks & Benjie Chen. Depositing organization: Ginkgo Bioworks.
Backbone
  Vector backbone: ori-013 - marker | cmR
  Backbone size w/o insert (bp): 1462
  Vector type: Bacterial Expression
Growth in bacteria
  Bacterial resistance: Chloramphenicol, 25 μg/mL
  Growth temperature: 30°C
  Growth strain: DH5alpha
  Copy number: High Copy
Gene/Insert
  Gene/Insert name: SARS-CoV-2 ORF7a protein
  Species: Escherichia coli str. K-12 substr. MG1655; Severe acute respiratory syndrome coronavirus 2
  Insert size (bp): 359
  Mutation: Escherichia coli recode 1
  Entrez Gene: ORF7a (a.k.a. GU280_gp07)
  Promoter: Promoter | pT7 ; Operator | lacO ; RBS | T7_rbs ; Start Codon | ATG
  Tag / fusion protein: Cleavable TEV;HA (C terminal on backbone)
  Cloning method: Unknown
Resource information
  A portion of this plasmid was derived from a plasmid made by: GinkgoBioworks
Depositor comments: NCBI Reference Sequence: YP_009724395.1
How to cite: pGBW-m4046732 was a gift from Ginkgo Bioworks & Benjie Chen (Addgene plasmid # 145677 ; http://n2t.net/addgene:145677 ; RRID:Addgene_145677)
