[The description below was written by a language model from this plasmid's Addgene catalogue record and pLannotate feature annotations shown in this document.]
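Description:
pGBW-m4046732 is a compact bacterial expression plasmid (about 2.1 kb) for producing the SARS-CoV-2 ORF7a accessory protein in Escherichia coli. Its minimal backbone carries little beyond a high-copy ColE1/pUC-type origin of replication and a chloramphenicol acetyltransferase (cat) gene driven by its native cat promoter, so it is maintained under chloramphenicol selection. A lambda t0 terminator lies downstream of the resistance cassette.

The expression unit follows the classic T7/lac design. A bacteriophage T7 promoter is immediately followed by a lac operator, then the efficient ribosome binding site from T7 gene 10 and an ATG start codon. Transcription therefore depends on a host strain that supplies T7 RNA polymerase. It is held in check by lac repressor bound at the operator until it is relieved with IPTG or lactose. The feature table shows no lacI gene on the plasmid, so the repressor would presumably have to come from the host. The ORF7a coding sequence of roughly 360 bp has been recoded for E. coli codon usage while matching the viral reference protein. According to the catalogue entry, it is fused at its C terminus to a backbone-encoded TEV protease cleavage site and an HA epitope tag, which allow immunodetection or capture of the product and later removal of the tag. These tag elements are not separately annotated in the feature table.

ORF7a is described as an antagonist of the host restriction factor tetherin (BST2). The plasmid serves as a source of recombinant ORF7a for biochemical, structural or antibody-related studies, although the record states its purpose only as bacterial expression.
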