Features (pLannotate 1.2.2; 8 found; start..end, strand, type, name):
     20..38      +  promoter       T7 promoter: promoter for bacteriophage T7 RNA polymerase
     39..63      +  protein_bind   lac operator: The lac repressor binds to the lac operator to inhibit transcription in E. coli. This inhibition can be relieved by adding lactose or isopropyl-β-D-thiogalactopyranoside (IPTG). lac repressor encoded by lacI
     78..100     +  RBS            RBS: efficient ribosome binding site from bacteriophage T7 gene 10 (Olins and Rangwala, 1989)
    108..470     +  CDS            NS7A_SARS2: Experimental evidence at protein level: Swiss-Prot protein existence level 1. Plays a role as antagonist of host tetherin (BST2), disrupting its antiviral effect. Acts by binding to BST2 thereby interfering with its glycosylation. May suppress small interfering RNA (siRNA). May bind to host ITGAL, thereby playing a role in attachment or modulation of leukocytes. From Severe acute respiratory syndrome coronavirus 2 (2019-nCoV) (SARS-CoV-2).
    635..1223    +  rep_origin     ori: high-copy-number ColE1/pMB1/pBR322/pUC origin of replication
   1231..1328    +  promoter       cat promoter: promoter of the E. coli cat gene encoding chloramphenicol acetyltransferase
   1329..1985    +  CDS            cat: CAT_ECOLX - Experimental evidence at protein level: Swiss-Prot protein existence level 1. This enzyme is an effector of chloramphenicol resistance in bacteria. From Escherichia coli. This protein is used as a marker in many commonly used cloning vectors, such as pACYC184.
   2059..2093    +  terminator     lambda t0 terminator: minimal transcription terminator from phage lambda (Scholtissek and Grosse, 1987)
>Addgene plasmid #145677 | pGBW-m4046732 | depositor full sequence | sequence record 287854 | Full Sequence
GATCTCGATCCCGCGAAATTAATACGACTCACTATAGGGGAATTGTGAGCGGATAACAATTCCCCTCTAG
AAATAATTTTGTTTAACTTTAAGAAGGAGACTCTTCTATGAAGATCATACTATTCCTCGCCTTGATCACC
CTGGCAACGTGTGAACTGTATCACTACCAAGAGTGCGTTCGCGGTACTACTGTCCTGCTTAAAGAACCAT
GCAGCTCAGGGACCTACGAAGGCAACTCTCCGTTTCATCCTCTGGCGGACAATAAATTCGCTTTAACATG
CTTTTCGACTCAGTTCGCTTTCGCTTGTCCCGATGGCGTAAAACACGTGTACCAGCTGCGTGCGCGTTCC
GTTTCTCCGAAACTGTTTATTCGACAGGAGGAAGTGCAGGAACTGTATTCCCCGATTTTCCTGATCGTAG
CCGCAATCGTTTTCATCACCCTGTGCTTTACCCTTAAGCGCAAAACTGAGGAGAACCTGTACTTTCAAAG
CTACCCGTATGACGTTCCTGATTATGCCTAACCGGCTTATCGGTCAGTTTCACCTGATTTACGTAAAAAC
CCGCTTCGGCGGGTTTTTGCTTTTGGAGGGGCAGAAAGATGAATGACTGTCCACGACGCTATACCCAAAA
GAAATTGAGATCCTTTTTTTCTGCGCGTAATCTGCTGCTTGCAAACAAAAAAACCACCGCTACCAGCGGT
GGTTTGTTTGCCGGATCAAGAGCTACCAACTCTTTTTCCGAAGGTAACTGGCTTCAGCAGAGCGCAGATA
CCAAATACTGTTCTTCTAGTGTAGCCGTAGTTAGGCCACCACTTCAAGAACTCTGTAGCACCGCCTACAT
ACCTCGCTCTGCTAATCCTGTTACCAGTGGCTGCTGCCAGTGGCGATAAGTCGTGTCTTACCGGGTTGGA
CTCAAGACGATAGTTACCGGATAAGGCGCAGCGGTCGGGCTGAACGGGGGGTTCGTGCACACAGCCCAGC
TTGGAGCGAACGACCTACACCGAACTGAGATACCTACAGCGTGAGCTATGAGAAAGCGCCACGCTTCCCG
AAGGGAGAAAGGCGGACAGGTATCCGGTAAGCGGCAGGGTCGGAACAGGAGAGCGCACGAGGGAGCTTCC
AGGGGGAAACGCCTGGTATCTTTATAGTCCTGTCGGGTTTCGCCACCTCTGACTTGAGCGTCGATTTTTG
TGATGCTCGTCAGGGGGGCGGAGCCTATGGAAATTGATCGGGCACGTAAGAGGTTCCAACTTTCACCATA
ATGAAATAAGATCACTACCGGGCGTATTTTTTGAGTTATCGAGATTTTCAGGAGCTAAGGAAGCTAAAAT
GGAGAAAAAAATCACTGGATATACCACCGTTGATATATCCCAATGGCATCGTAAAGAACATTTTGAGGCA
TTTCAGTCAGTTGCTCAATGTACCTATAACCAGACCGTTCAGCTGGATATTACGGCCTTTTTAAAGACCG
TAAAGAAAAATAAGCACAAGTTTTATCCGGCCTTTATTCACATTCTTGCCCGCCTGATGAATGCTCATCC
GGAATTTCGTATGGCAATGAAAGACGGTGAGCTGGTGATATGGGATAGTGTTCACCCTTGTTACACCGTT
TTCCATGAGCAAACTGAAACGTTTTCATCGCTCTGGAGTGAATACCACGACGATTTCCGGCAGTTTCTAC
ACATATATTCGCAAGATGTGGCGTGTTACGGTGAAAACCTGGCCTATTTCCCTAAAGGGTTTATTGAGAA
TATGTTTTTCGTTTCAGCCAATCCCTGGGTGAGTTTCACCAGTTTTGATTTAAACGTGGCCAATATGGAC
AACTTCTTCGCCCCCGTTTTCACCATGGGCAAATATTATACGCAAGGCGACAAGGTGCTGATGCCGCTGG
CGATTCAGGTTCATCATGCCGTTTGTGATGGCTTCCATGTCGGCAGAATGCTTAATGAATTACAACAGTA
CTGCGATGAGTGGCAGGGCGGGGCGTAATTTGATATCGAGCTCGCTTGGACTCCTGTTGATAGATCCAGT
AATGACCTCAGAACTCCATCTGGATTTGTTCAGAACGCTCGGTTGCCGCCGGGCGTTTTTTATTGGT
